>Addgene plasmid #187063 | pX601‐mhCMV‐ABEmaxNGA‐C3‐ E53ogRNA | addgene full sequence | sequence record 369021 | Addgene NGS Result
CCTGCAGGCAGCTGCGCGCTCGCTCGCTCACTGAGGCCGCCCGGGCGTCGGGCGACCTTTGGTCGCCCGG
CCTCAGTGAGCGAGCGAGCGCGCAGAGAGGGAGTGGCCAACTCCATCACTAGGGGTTCCTGCGGCCTCTA
GACTCGAGGCCCTTCAGATTAAAAATAACTGAGGTAAGGGCCTGGGTAGGGGAGGTGGTGTGAGACGCTC
CTGTCTCTCCTCTATCTGCCCATCGGCCCTTTGGGGAGGAGGAATGTGCCCAAGGACTAAAAAAAGGCCA
TGGAGCCAGAGGGGCGAGGGCAACAGACCTTTCATGGGCAAACCTTGGGGCCCTGCTGACTGTAGATGAG
AGCAGCCACTACGGGTCTAGGCTGCCCATGTAAGGAGGCAAGGCCTGGGGACACCCGAGATGCCTGGTTA
TAATTAACCCAGACATGTGGCTGCCCCCCCCCCCCAACACCTGCTGCCTGCTAAAAATAACCCTGTCCCT
GGTGGCCCTGCATGCCCACTCACGGGGATTTCCAAGTCTCCACCCCATTGACGTCAATGGGAGTTTGTTT
TGGCACCAAAATCAACGGGACTTTCCAAAATGTCGTAACAACTCCGCCCCATTGACGCAAATGGGCGGTA
GGCGTGTACGGTGGGAGGTCTATATAAGCAGAGCTGGTTTAGTGAACCGTCAGATCCGCTAGCCACCATG
ATCAAGATTGCTACACGGAAATACCTGGGAAAGCAGAACGTGTACGACATCGGCGTGGAGCGGGATCACA
ACTTCGCCCTGAAGAATGGCTTTATCGCCAGCAATTGCTTCGACTCCGTGGAAATCTCCGGCGTGGAAGA
TCGGTTCAACGCCTCCCTGGGCACATACCACGATCTGCTGAAAATTATCAAGGACAAGGACTTCCTGGAC
AATGAGGAAAACGAGGACATTCTGGAAGATATCGTGCTGACCCTGACACTGTTTGAGGACAGAGAGATGA
TCGAGGAACGGCTGAAAACCTATGCCCACCTGTTCGACGACAAAGTGATGAAGCAGCTGAAGCGGCGGAG
ATACACCGGCTGGGGCAGGCTGAGCCGGAAGCTGATCAACGGCATCCGGGACAAGCAGTCCGGCAAGACA
ATCCTGGATTTCCTGAAGTCCGACGGCTTCGCCAACAGAAACTTCATGCAGCTGATCCACGACGACAGCC
TGACCTTTAAAGAGGACATCCAGAAAGCCCAGGTGTCCGGCCAGGGCGATAGCCTGCACGAGCACATTGC
CAATCTGGCCGGCAGCCCCGCCATTAAGAAGGGCATCCTGCAGACAGTGAAGGTGGTGGACGAGCTCGTG
AAAGTGATGGGCCGGCACAAGCCCGAGAACATCGTGATCGAAATGGCCAGAGAGAACCAGACCACCCAGA
AGGGACAGAAGAACAGCCGCGAGAGAATGAAGCGGATCGAAGAGGGCATCAAAGAGCTGGGCAGCCAGAT
CCTGAAAGAACACCCCGTGGAAAACACCCAGCTGCAGAACGAGAAGCTGTACCTGTACTACCTGCAGAAT
GGGCGGGATATGTACGTGGACCAGGAACTGGACATCAACCGGCTGTCCGACTACGATGTGGACCATATCG
TGCCTCAGAGCTTTCTGAAGGACGACTCCATCGACAACAAGGTGCTGACCAGAAGCGACAAGAACCGGGG
CAAGAGCGACAACGTGCCCTCCGAAGAGGTCGTGAAGAAGATGAAGAACTACTGGCGGCAGCTGCTGAAC
GCCAAGCTGATTACCCAGAGAAAGTTCGACAATCTGACCAAGGCCGAGAGAGGCGGCCTGAGCGAACTGG
ATAAGGCCGGCTTCATCAAGAGACAGCTGGTGGAAACCCGGCAGATCACAAAGCACGTGGCACAGATCCT
GGACTCCCGGATGAACACTAAGTACGACGAGAATGACAAGCTGATCCGGGAAGTGAAAGTGATCACCCTG
AAGTCCAAGCTGGTGTCCGATTTCCGGAAGGATTTCCAGTTTTACAAAGTGCGCGAGATCAACAACTACC
ACCACGCCCACGACGCCTACCTGAACGCCGTCGTGGGAACCGCCCTGATCAAAAAGTACCCTAAGCTGGA
AAGCGAGTTCGTGTACGGCGACTACAAGGTGTACGACGTGCGGAAGATGATCGCCAAGAGCGAGCAGGAA
ATCGGCAAGGCTACCGCCAAGTACTTCTTCTACAGCAACATCATGAACTTTTTCAAGACCGAGATTACCC
TGGCCAACGGCGAGATCCGGAAGCGGCCTCTGATCGAGACAAACGGCGAAACCGGGGAGATCGTGTGGGA
TAAGGGCCGGGATTTTGCCACCGTGCGGAAAGTGCTGAGCATGCCCCAAGTGAATATCGTGAAAAAGACC
GAGGTGCAGACAGGCGGCTTCAGCAAAGAGTCTATCCGGCCCAAGAGGAACAGCGATAAGCTGATCGCCA
GAAAGAAGGACTGGGACCCTAAGAAGTACGGCGGCTTCGTCAGCCCCACCGTGGCCTATTCTGTGCTGGT
GGTGGCCAAAGTGGAAAAGGGCAAGTCCAAGAAACTGAAGAGTGTGAAAGAGCTGCTGGGGATCACCATC
ATGGAAAGAAGCAGCTTCGAGAAGAATCCCATCGACTTTCTGGAAGCCAAGGGCTACAAAGAAGTGAAAA
AGGACCTGATCATCAAGCTGCCTAAGTACTCCCTGTTCGAGCTGGAAAACGGCCGGAAGAGAATGCTGGC
CTCTGCCCGCTTTCTGCAGAAGGGAAACGAACTGGCCCTGCCCTCCAAATATGTGAACTTCCTGTACCTG
GCCAGCCACTATGAGAAGCTGAAGGGCTCCCCCGAGGATAATGAGCAGAAACAGCTGTTTGTGGAACAGC
ACAAGCACTACCTGGACGAGATCATCGAGCAGATCAGCGAGTTCTCCAAGAGAGTGATCCTGGCCGACGC
TAATCTGGACAAAGTGCTGTCCGCCTACAACAAGCACCGGGATAAGCCCATCAGAGAGCAGGCCGAGAAT
ATCATCCACCTGTTTACCCTGACCAATCTGGGAGCCCCTCGGGCCTTCAAGTACTTTGACACCACCATCG
ACCGGAAGCAGTACCGGAGCACCAAAGAGGTGCTGGACGCCACCCTGATCCACCAGAGCATCACCGGCCT
GTACGAGACACGGATCGACCTGTCTCAGCTGGGAGGTGACTCTGGCGGCTCAAAAAGAACCGCCGACGGC
AGCGAATTCGAGCCCAAGAAGAAGAGGAAAGTCTAACTAGTAGAATTCCTAGAGCTCGCTGATCAGCCTC
GACTGTGCCTTCTAGTTGCCAGCCATCTGTTGTTTGCCCCTCCCCCGTGCCTTCCTTGACCCTGGAAGGT
GCCACTCCCACTGTCCTTTCCTAATAAAATGAGGAAATTGCATCGCATTGTCTGAGTAGGTGTCATTCTA
TTCTGGGGGGTGGGGTGGGGCAGGACAGCAAGGGGGAGGATTGGGAAGAGAATAGCAGGCATGCTGGGGA
GGTACCTGAGGGCCTATTTCCCATGATTCCTTCATATTTGCATATACGATACAAGGCTGTTAGAGAGATA
ATTGGAATTAATTTGACTGTAAACACAAAGATATTAGTACAAAATACGTGACGTAGAAAGTAATAATTTC
TTGGGTAGTTTGCAGTTTTAAAATTATGTTTTAAAATGGACTATCATATGCTTACCGTAACTTGAAAGTA
TTTCGATTTCTTGGCTTTATATATCTTGTGGAAAGGACGAAACACCGGTTATCTCCTGTTCTGCAGCGTT
TCAGAGCTATGCTGGAAACAGCATAGCAAGTTGAAATAAGGCTAGTCCGTTATCAACTTGAAAAAGTGGC
ACCGAGTCGGTGCTTTTTTTGCGGCCGCAGGAACCCCTAGTGATGGAGTTGGCCACTCCCTCTCTGCGCG
CTCGCTCGCTCACTGAGGCCGGGCGACCAAAGGTCGCCCGACGCCCGGGCTTTGCCCGGGCGGCCTCAGT
GAGCGAGCGAGCGCGCAGCTGCCTGCAGGGGCGCCTGATGCGGTATTTTCTCCTTACGCATCTGTGCGGT
ATTTCACACCGCATA
[95 nt withheld, positions 4076-4170]
T
[46 nt withheld, positions 4172-4217]
C
[141 nt withheld, positions 4219-4359]
CCTTTGACGTTGGAGTCCACGTTCTTT
[37 nt withheld, positions 4387-4423]
ACTCTATCTCGGGCTATTCTTTTGATTTATAAGGGATTTTGCCGATTTCGGTCTATTGGTTAAAAAATGA
GCTGATTTAACAAAAATTTAACGCGAATTTTAACAAAATATTAACGTTTACAATTTTATGGTGCACTCTC
AGTACAATCTGCTCTGATGCCGCATAGTTAAGCCAGCCCCGACACCCGCCAACACCCGCTGACGCGCCCT
GACGGGCTTGTCTGCTCCCGGCATCCGCTTACAGACAAGCTGTGACCGTCTCCGGGAGCTGCATGTGTCA
GAGGTTTTCACCGTCATCACCGAAACGCGCGAGACGAAAGGGCCTCGTGATACGCCTATTTTTATAGGTT
AATGTCATGATAATAATGGTTTCTTAGACGTCAGGTGGCACTTTTCGGGGAAATGTGCGCGGAACCCCTA
TTTGTTTATTTTTCTAAATACATTCAAATATGTATCCGCTCATGAGACAATAACCCTGATAAATGCTTCA
ATAATATTGAAAAAGGAAGAGTATGAGTATTCAACATTTCCGTGTCGCCCTTATTCCCTTTTTTGCGGCA
TTTTGCCTTCCTGTTTTTGCTCACCCAGAAACGCTGGTGAAAGTAAAAGATGCTGAAGATCAGTTGGGTG
CACGAGTGGGTTACATCGAACTGGATCTCAACAGCGGTAAGATCCTTGAGAGTTTTCGCCCCGAAGAACG
TTTTCCAATGATGAGCACTTTTAAAGTTCTGCTATGTGGCGCGGTATTATCCCGTATTGACGCCGGGCAA
GAGCAACTCGGTCGCCGCATACACTATTCTCAGAATGACTTGGTTGAGTACTCACCAGTCACAGAAAAGC
ATCTTACGGATGGCATGACAGTAAGAGAATTATGCAGTGCTGCCATAACCATGAGTGATAACACTGCGGC
CAACTTACTTCTGACAACGATCGGAGGACCGAAGGAGCTAACCGCTTTTTTGCACAACATGGGGGATCAT
GTAACTCGCCTTGATCGTTGGGAACCGGAGCTGAATGAAGCCATACCAAACGACGAGCGTGACACCACGA
TGCCTGTAGCAATGGCAACAACGTTGCGCAAACTATTAACTGGCGAACTACTTACTCTAGCTTCCCGGCA
ACAATTAATAGACTGGATGGAGGCGGATAAAGTTGCAGGACCACTTCTGCGCTCGGCCCTTCCGGCTGGC
TGGTTTATTGCTGATAAATCTGGAGCCGGTGAGCGTGGAAGCCGCGGTATCATTGCAGCACTGGGGCCAG
ATGGTAAGCCCTCCCGTATCGTAGTTATCTACACGACGGGGAGTCAGGCAACTATGGATGAACGAAATAG
ACAGATCGCTGAGATAGGTGCCTCACTGATTAAGCATTGGTAACTGTCAGACCAAGTTTACTCATATATA
CTTTAGATTGATTTAAAACTTCATTTTTAATTTAAAAGGATCTAGGTGAAGATCCTTTTTGATAATCTCA
TGACCAAAATCCCTTAACGTGAGTTTTCGTTCCACTGAGCGTCAGACCCCGTAGAAAAGATCAAAGGATC
TTCTTGAGATCCTTTTTTTCTGCGCGTAATCTGCTGCTTGCAAACAAAAAAACCACCGCTACCAGCGGTG
GTTTGTTTGCCGGATCAAGAGCTACCAACTCTTTTTCCGAAGGTAACTGGCTTCAGCAGAGCGCAGATAC
CAAATACTGTTCTTCTAGTGTAGCCGTAGTTAGGCCACCACTTCAAGAACTCTGTAGCACCGCCTACATA
CCTCGCTCTGCTAATCCTGTTACCAGTGGCTGCTGCCAGTGGCGATAAGTCGTGTCTTACCGGGTTGGAC
TCAAGACGATAGTTACCGGATAAGGCGCAGCGGTCGGGCTGAACGGGGGGTTCGTGCACACAGCCCAGCT
TGGAGCGAACGACCTACACCGAACTGAGATACCTACAGCGTGAGCTATGAGAAAGCGCCACGCTTCCCGA
AGGGAGAAAGGCGGACAGGTATCCGGTAAGCGGCAGGGTCGGAACAGGAGAGCGCACGAGGGAGCTTCCA
GGGGGAAACGCCTGGTATCTTTATAGTCCTGTCGGGTTTCGCCACCTCTGACTTGAGCGTCGATTTTTGT
GATGCTCGTCAGGGGGGCGGAGCCTATGGAAAAACGCCAGCAACGCGGCCTTTTTACGGTTCCTGGCCTT
TTGCTGGCCTTTTGCTCACATGT
Features (pLannotate 1.2.2; 16 found; start..end, strand, type, name):
     12..39      +  repeat_region  AAV2 ITR (fragment): inverted terminal repeat of adeno-associated virus serotype 2 inverted
     68..95      +  repeat_region  AAV2 ITR (fragment): inverted terminal repeat of adeno-associated virus serotype 2 inverted
    534..551     -  promoter       CMV promoter (fragment): human cytomegalovirus (CMV) immediate early promoter
    614..665     +  promoter       CMVd2 promoter: truncated human cytomegalovirus (CMV) immediate early promoter that yields moderately reduced expression relative to the full-length promoter
    806..3186    +  CDS            Cas9(C) (fragment): C-terminal portion of Streptococcus pyogenes Cas9 (Zetsche et al., 2015)
   3293..3404    +  polyA_signal   bGH poly(A) signal: bovine growth hormone polyadenylation signal
   3508..3748    +  promoter       U6 promoter: RNA polymerase III promoter for human U6 snRNA
   3796..3863    +  misc_RNA       tracrRNA (fragment): trans-activating CRISPR RNA for the Streptococcus pyogenes CRISPR/Cas9 system
   3879..4019    +  repeat_region  AAV2 ITR: inverted terminal repeat of adeno-associated virus serotype 2 inverted
   4024..4075    -  misc_feature   bom (fragment): basis of mobility region from pBR322
   4094..4549    +  rep_origin     f1 ori (sequence partly withheld): f1 bacteriophage origin of replication; arrow indicates direction of (+) strand synthesis
   4550..4599    -  misc_feature   bom (fragment): basis of mobility region from pBR322
   4701..4736    -  CDS            rop (fragment): Rop protein, which maintains plasmids at low copy number; rop
   4831..4935    +  promoter       AmpR promoter: bla
   4936..5796    +  CDS            AmpR: β-lactamase; bla; confers resistance to ampicillin, carbenicillin, and related antibiotics
   5967..6555    +  rep_origin     ori: high-copy-number ColE1/pMB1/pBR322/pUC origin of replication
