[The description below was written by a language model from this plasmid's Addgene catalogue record and pLannotate feature annotations shown in this document.]
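Description:
pX601‐mhCMV‐ABEmaxNGA‐C3‐ E53ogRNA is a 6.6 kb AAV transfer plasmid on a pAAV backbone, built for mammalian expression and CRISPR base editing. It is maintained in bacteria through a high-copy ColE1/pUC-type origin and selected with ampicillin via the AmpR (β-lactamase) cassette. An f1 phage origin is also present in the backbone. The payload sits between AAV2 inverted terminal repeats, which direct replication and packaging of the intervening DNA into AAV particles. The 3′ ITR is annotated as complete. The 5′ ITR is detected only as short fragments, a common outcome when structured repeats are sequenced and annotated automatically.

The insert encodes the C-terminal half of the adenine base editor ABEmaxNGA, split using the Npu intein. Annotation identifies the coding region as the C-terminal portion of Streptococcus pyogenes Cas9. The name indicates a variant that recognises NGA PAMs, and the intein segment itself is not annotated separately. Expression is driven by the mhCMV promoter, which appears in the feature table as truncated CMV promoter elements, and the transcript ends at a bGH polyadenylation signal. Downstream, a human U6 RNA polymerase III promoter drives a guide RNA with an SpCas9 scaffold, targeted to the mdx4cv nonsense mutation in the mouse dystrophin gene.

Because a full-length base editor exceeds AAV packaging capacity, this vector is meant to be co-delivered with a partner carrying the N-terminal half. Intein-mediated protein trans-splicing then reconstitutes the active editor in co-transduced cells. The associated work applied this system to in vivo base editing in adult dystrophic mice.
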