Addgene plasmid #187063: pX601‐mhCMV‐ABEmaxNGA‐C3‐ E53ogRNA
Purpose: Npu Split C-terminal half of ABEmaxNGA with gRNA targeting mdx4cv nonsense mutation
Depositing lab: Renzhi Han. Depositing organization: Ohio State University. Publication: Efficient precise in vivo base editing in adult dystrophic mice. Xu L, Zhang C, Li H, Wang P, Gao Y, Mokadam NA, Ma J, Arnold WD, Han R. Nat Commun. 2021 Jun 17;12(1):3719. doi: 10.1038/s41467-021-23996-y. PubMed 34140489.
Backbone
  Vector backbone: pAAV
  Vector type: Mammalian Expression, AAV, CRISPR
Growth in bacteria
  Bacterial resistance: Ampicillin, 100 μg/mL
  Growth temperature: 37°C
  Growth strain: NEB Stable
  Copy number: High Copy
Gene/Insert
  Gene/Insert name: Npu Split C-terminal half of ABEmaxNGA with gRNA targeting mdx4cv nonsense mutation
  Species: Synthetic
  Promoter: mhCMV
  Cloning method: Restriction Enzyme; 5′ cloning site XhoI (not destroyed); 3′ cloning site NotI (not destroyed)
  Sequencing primers: 5′ TACGGTGGGAGGTCTATATAAGCAGAG
Terms and licenses: Academic/Nonprofit Terms; Industry Terms: Not Available to Industry
How to cite: pX601‐mhCMV‐ABEmaxNGA‐C3‐ E53ogRNA was a gift from Renzhi Han (Addgene plasmid # 187063 ; http://n2t.net/addgene:187063 ; RRID:Addgene_187063)
